Addgene plasmid #17777: CJ49 (cg11094 utr)
Depositing lab: David Bartel. Depositing organization: Whitehead Institute for Biomedical Research. Publication: Intronic microRNA precursors that bypass Drosha processing. Ruby JG, Jan CH, Bartel DP. Nature. 2007 Jul 5. 448(7149):83-6. 10.1038/nature05983 PubMed 17589500.
Backbone
  Vector backbone: pMT-puro with renilla luciferase
  Backbone manufacturer: pMT-puro from David Sabatini Lab
  Vector type: Insect Expression, Luciferase ; Drosophila metallothionein gene promoter drives expression
  Selectable markers: Puromycin
Growth in bacteria
  Bacterial resistance: Ampicillin, 100 μg/mL
  Growth temperature: 37°C
  Growth strain: DH5alpha
  Copy number: Unknown
Gene/Insert
  Gene/Insert name: cg11094 utr fragment
  Species: D. melanogaster (fly)
  Insert size (bp): 387
  GenBank ID: CG11094
  Tag / fusion protein: renilla luciferase (N terminal on backbone)
  Cloning method: Restriction Enzyme; 5′ cloning site SpeI (unknown if destroyed); 3′ cloning site NotI (unknown if destroyed)
  Sequencing primers: 5′ MT forward
Terms and licenses: Academic/Nonprofit Terms; Industry Terms: Not Available to Industry
How to cite: CJ49 (cg11094 utr) was a gift from David Bartel (Addgene plasmid # 17777 ; http://n2t.net/addgene:17777 ; RRID:Addgene_17777)
