[The description below was written by a language model from this plasmid's Addgene catalogue record.]
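Description:
CJ49 (cg11094 utr) is an insect-cell expression and luciferase reporter plasmid built on pMT-puro, a Drosophila vector that has been modified to carry a Renilla luciferase coding sequence. Expression is driven by the Drosophila metallothionein gene promoter, which is generally induced by metal ions such as copper, so reporter output can be switched on in cultured fly cells. The plasmid is propagated in E. coli under ampicillin selection, and it carries a puromycin marker for selection of transfected insect cells. The record does not state the copy number or name the bacterial origin of replication, and no feature table is provided, so the exact arrangement of elements beyond the catalogue fields cannot be confirmed.

The insert is a 387 bp fragment of the untranslated region of the D. melanogaster gene CG11094, cloned by restriction enzymes between SpeI and NotI sites. Renilla luciferase is listed as lying N-terminal on the backbone, meaning the UTR fragment sits downstream of the luciferase open reading frame and acts as a regulatory sequence appended to the reporter transcript rather than as a translated fusion partner. In this arrangement, any post-transcriptional control exerted through the UTR fragment is read out as a change in Renilla luciferase activity. The associated publication concerns intronic microRNA precursors that bypass Drosha processing, which suggests the construct served as a reporter for small-RNA-mediated repression of a candidate target sequence. The record does not specify which microRNA is expected to act on this fragment or what normalisation reporter was paired with it.
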