>Addgene plasmid #17777 | CJ49 (cg11094 utr) | depositor partial sequence | sequence record 8730 | Author sequence
ACTAGTTGATAATTTTTCATTAACTAGAGTAACGAATACTACTTTGCCCCGATATTTATTATTGTTCAGC
ATCACATATTAGCTTAATGCTTCGGTGAAATCGCGCGAATTTAACTTTTATAACTTAGAGTTGAGTAACT
TAGAGTTTTATGGAGCAAAACCTCTGTAAATAAATCGAATTTATCGGTAAACTAAAGCGCGACTTGGACT
ATCTTCAATCAACAAGCCAAATATGTCGATGTGTGACAGCCGTTCTACGCGTCAGCTTTCTTCAATCAAC
ATTACCCCGTGCTGAGATGTCTGGCCTCAATGTTAATAATCTCAATCTACAATCAACATTCTCTTCTCTT
CAATCAACAATCCGCAAACGGATCTAATCGCGGCCGC
