>Addgene plasmid #17777 | CJ49 (cg11094 utr) | addgene partial sequence | sequence record 23709 | 17777 with Rluc-F
GAGTTCCTATCTGAATTTGTCAAGTAAAAGGTCTTCATTTTTCGCAAGAAGATGCACCTGATGAAATGGG
AAAATATATCAAATCGTTCGTTGAGCGAGTTCTCAAAAATGAACAATAATTCTAGGAGCTCTGATAATTT
TTCATTAACTAGAGTAACGAATACTACTTTGCCCCGATATTTATTATTGTTCAGCATCACATATTAGCTT
AATGCTTCGGTGAAATCGCGCGAATTTAACTTTTATAACTTAGAGTTGAGTAACTTAGAGTTTTATGGAG
CAAAACCTCTGTAAATAAATCGAATTTATCGGTAAACTAAAGCGCGACTTGGACTATCTTCAATCAACAA
GCCAAATATGTCGATGTGTGACAGCCGTTCTACGCGTCAGCTTTCTTCAATCAACATTACCCCGTGCTGA
GATGTCTGGCCTCAATGTTAATAATCTCAATCTACAATCAACATTCTCTTCTCTTCAATCAACAATCCGC
AAACGGATCTAATCGCGGCCGCTCGAGTCTAGAGGGCCCTTCGAAGGTAAGCCTATCCCTAACCCTCTCC
TCGGTCTCGATTCTACGCGTACCGGTCATCATCACCATCACCATTGAGTTTAAACCCGCTGATCAGCCTC
GACTGTGCCTTCTAAGATCCAGACATGATAAGATACATTGATGAGTTTGGACAAACCACAACTAGAATGC
AGTGAAAAAAATGCTTTATTTGTGAAATTTGTGATGCTATTGCTTTATTTGTAACCATTATAAGCTGCAA
TAAACAAGTTCTAGAGTCGGTGGGCCTCGGGGGCGGGTGCGGGGTCGGCGGGGCCGCCCCGGGTGGCTTC
GGTCGGAGCCATGGGGTCGTGCGCTCCTTTCGGTCGGGCGCTGCGGGTCGTGGGGCGGGCGTCAGGCACC
GGGCTGGCGGGTCATGCACCAGGTGCGCGGTCCTTCGGGCACCTCGACGTCGGCGGTGACGGACAC
